Addgene plasmid #109257: pET28a-RupA_R-NHis
Purpose: NRPS R domain with N-terminal 6His tag
Depositing lab: Emily Balskus. Depositing organization: Harvard University. Publication: Discovery of small molecule protease inhibitors by investigating a widespread human gut bacterial biosynthetic pathway,. Schneider BA, EP Balskus. Tetrahedron 10.1016/j.tet.2018.03.043.
Backbone
  Vector backbone: pET28a
  Backbone manufacturer: Novagen
  Backbone size w/o insert (bp): 5369
  Total vector size (bp): 6523
  Vector type: Bacterial Expression
Growth in bacteria
  Bacterial resistance: Kanamycin, 50 μg/mL
  Growth temperature: 37°C
  Growth strain: DH5alpha
  Copy number: High Copy
Gene/Insert
  Gene/Insert name: RupA_R
  Species: Ruminococcus bromii
  Insert size (bp): 1218
  Mutation: contains aa 2038..2443 of WP_015523502.1
  GenBank ID: NC_021013.1 WP_015523502.1
  Promoter: T7
  Tag / fusion protein: His tag (N terminal on backbone)
  Cloning method: Restriction Enzyme; 5′ cloning site NheI (not destroyed); 3′ cloning site XhoI (not destroyed)
  Sequencing primers: 5′ TAATACGACTCACTATAGGG; 3′ GCTAGTTATTGCTCAGCGG
Terms and licenses: Academic/Nonprofit Terms; Industry Terms: Not Available to Industry
How to cite: pET28a-RupA_R-NHis was a gift from Emily Balskus (Addgene plasmid # 109257 ; http://n2t.net/addgene:109257 ; RRID:Addgene_109257)
