[The description below was written by a language model from this plasmid's Addgene catalogue record and pLannotate feature annotations shown in this document.]
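Description:
pET28a-RupA_R-NHis is a bacterial expression plasmid built on the Novagen pET28a backbone for producing an isolated domain of a nonribosomal peptide synthetase (NRPS) in E. coli. The insert, about 1.2 kb and cloned between NheI and XhoI sites that both remain intact, encodes residues 2038 to 2443 of RupA from the human gut bacterium Ruminococcus bromii. The record identifies this region as the R domain of the NRPS. In NRPS nomenclature that generally denotes a terminal reductase domain that releases the assembled peptide reductively, though the record does not spell this out.

Expression follows the standard pET arrangement. A T7 promoter with an adjacent lac operator drives transcription, a phage T7 gene 10 ribosome binding site directs translation, and a T7 terminator closes the unit. The plasmid-borne lacI gene supplies repressor, so expression stays off until it is induced with IPTG in a host that provides T7 RNA polymerase. The backbone contributes an N-terminal His tag followed by a thrombin cleavage site, allowing metal-affinity purification and optional tag removal. The annotation software labels the short N-terminal His stretch as a fragment of a composite tag. A second His-coding stretch lies downstream of the insert, as is usual in pET28a, but the record lists only the N-terminal tag and does not say whether the downstream one is translated.

The plasmid is selected with kanamycin through the aph(3')-Ia gene and replicates from a pBR322-type origin accompanied by bom and rop, with an f1 origin also present. The catalogue lists it as high copy. It was deposited in connection with work on a widespread gut bacterial biosynthetic pathway that yields small-molecule protease inhibitors, where the purified domain would suit biochemical characterisation.
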