Features (pLannotate 1.2.2; 20 found; start..end, strand, type, name):
     12..440     +  rep_origin     f1 ori (sequence partly withheld): f1 bacteriophage origin of replication; arrow indicates direction of (+) strand synthesis
    493..550     +  promoter       AmpR promoter (fragment): bla
    559..1374    -  CDS            KanR: aminoglycoside phosphotransferase; aph(3')-Ia; confers resistance to kanamycin in bacteria or G418 (Geneticin®) in eukaryotes
   1496..2084    +  rep_origin     ori: high-copy-number ColE1/pMB1/pBR322/pUC origin of replication
   2270..2409    -  misc_feature   bom: basis of mobility region from pBR322
   2511..2702    -  CDS            rop: Rop protein, which maintains plasmids at low copy number; rop
   2719..3099    +  CDS            YPB1_ECOLX: Protein predicted: Swiss-Prot protein existence level 4. From Escherichia coli.
   3171..3462    -  CDS            TcR (fragment): tetracycline efflux protein; tet; confers resistance to tetracycline
   3477..3498    -  protein_bind   CAP binding site: CAP binding activates transcription in the presence of cAMP. E. coli catabolite activator protein
   3511..4593    -  CDS            lacI: lac repressor; lacI; The lac repressor binds to the lac operator to inhibit transcription in E. coli. This inhibition can be relieved by adding lactose or isopropyl-β-D-thiogalactopyranoside (IPTG).
   4594..4671    -  promoter       lacI promoter: lacI
   4679..4958    -  CDS            TcR (fragment): tetracycline efflux protein; tet; confers resistance to tetracycline
   4980..4998    +  promoter       T7 promoter: promoter for bacteriophage T7 RNA polymerase
   4999..5023    +  protein_bind   lac operator: The lac repressor binds to the lac operator to inhibit transcription in E. coli. This inhibition can be relieved by adding lactose or isopropyl-β-D-thiogalactopyranoside (IPTG). lac repressor encoded by lacI
   5038..5060    +  RBS            RBS: efficient ribosome binding site from bacteriophage T7 gene 10 (Olins and Rangwala, 1989)
   5079..5095    +  CDS            capTEV™ (fragment): composite tag for in vivo biotinylation, TEV protease cleavage, and 6xHis tagging
   5106..5123    +  CDS            thrombin site: thrombin recognition and cleavage site
   6363..6380    +  CDS            9xHis (fragment): 9xHis affinity tag
   6390..6439    +  CDS            SET1 (fragment): solubility-enhancement tag derived from T7 phage gene 10B
   6447..6494    +  terminator     T7 terminator: transcription terminator for bacteriophage T7 RNA polymerase
>Addgene plasmid #109257 | pET28a-RupA_R-NHis | addgene full sequence | sequence record 211503 | Addgene NGS Result
TGGCGAATGGG
[124 nt withheld, positions 12-135]
C
[91 nt withheld, positions 137-227]
A
[49 nt withheld, positions 229-277]
CCTTTGACGTTGGAGTCCACGTTCTTT
[37 nt withheld, positions 305-341]
ACCCTATCTCGGTCTATTCTTTTGATTTATAAGGGATTTTGCCGATTTCGGCCTATTGGTTAAAAAATGA
GCTGATTTAACAAAAATTTAACGCGAATTTTAACAAAATATTAACGCTTACAATTTAGGTGGCACTTTTC
GGGGAAATGTGCGCGGAACCCCTATTTGTTTATTTTTCTAAATACATTCAAATATGTATCCGCTCATGAA
TTAATTCTTAGAAAAACTCATCGAGCATCAAATGAAACTGCAATTTATTCATATCAGGATTATCAATACC
ATATTTTTGAAAAAGCCGTTTCTGTAATGAAGGAGAAAACTCACCGAGGCAGTTCCATAGGATGGCAAGA
TCCTGGTATCGGTCTGCGATTCCGACTCGTCCAACATCAATACAACCTATTAATTTCCCCTCGTCAAAAA
TAAGGTTATCAAGTGAGAAATCACCATGAGTGACGACTGAATCCGGTGAGAATGGCAAAAGTTTATGCAT
TTCTTTCCAGACTTGTTCAACAGGCCAGCCATTACGCTCGTCATCAAAATCACTCGCATCAACCAAACCG
TTATTCATTCGTGATTGCGCCTGAGCGAGACGAAATACGCGATCGCTGTTAAAAGGACAATTACAAACAG
GAATCGAATGCAACCGGCGCAGGAACACTGCCAGCGCATCAACAATATTTTCACCTGAATCAGGATATTC
TTCTAATACCTGGAATGCTGTTTTCCCGGGGATCGCAGTGGTGAGTAACCATGCATCATCAGGAGTACGG
ATAAAATGCTTGATGGTCGGAAGAGGCATAAATTCCGTCAGCCAGTTTAGTCTGACCATCTCATCTGTAA
CATCATTGGCAACGCTACCTTTGCCATGTTTCAGAAACAACTCTGGCGCATCGGGCTTCCCATACAATCG
ATAGATTGTCGCACCTGATTGCCCGACATTATCGCGAGCCCATTTATACCCATATAAATCAGCATCCATG
TTGGAATTTAATCGCGGCCTAGAGCAAGACGTTTCCCGTTGAATATGGCTCATAACACCCCTTGTATTAC
TGTTTATGTAAGCAGACAGTTTTATTGTTCATGACCAAAATCCCTTAACGTGAGTTTTCGTTCCACTGAG
CGTCAGACCCCGTAGAAAAGATCAAAGGATCTTCTTGAGATCCTTTTTTTCTGCGCGTAATCTGCTGCTT
GCAAACAAAAAAACCACCGCTACCAGCGGTGGTTTGTTTGCCGGATCAAGAGCTACCAACTCTTTTTCCG
AAGGTAACTGGCTTCAGCAGAGCGCAGATACCAAATACTGTCCTTCTAGTGTAGCCGTAGTTAGGCCACC
ACTTCAAGAACTCTGTAGCACCGCCTACATACCTCGCTCTGCTAATCCTGTTACCAGTGGCTGCTGCCAG
TGGCGATAAGTCGTGTCTTACCGGGTTGGACTCAAGACGATAGTTACCGGATAAGGCGCAGCGGTCGGGC
TGAACGGGGGGTTCGTGCACACAGCCCAGCTTGGAGCGAACGACCTACACCGAACTGAGATACCTACAGC
GTGAGCTATGAGAAAGCGCCACGCTTCCCGAAGGGAGAAAGGCGGACAGGTATCCGGTAAGCGGCAGGGT
CGGAACAGGAGAGCGCACGAGGGAGCTTCCAGGGGGAAACGCCTGGTATCTTTATAGTCCTGTCGGGTTT
CGCCACCTCTGACTTGAGCGTCGATTTTTGTGATGCTCGTCAGGGGGGCGGAGCCTATGGAAAAACGCCA
GCAACGCGGCCTTTTTACGGTTCCTGGCCTTTTGCTGGCCTTTTGCTCACATGTTCTTTCCTGCGTTATC
CCCTGATTCTGTGGATAACCGTATTACCGCCTTTGAGTGAGCTGATACCGCTCGCCGCAGCCGAACGACC
GAGCGCAGCGAGTCAGTGAGCGAGGAAGCGGAAGAGCGCCTGATGCGGTATTTTCTCCTTACGCATCTGT
GCGGTATTTCACACCGCAATGGTGCACTCTCAGTACAATCTGCTCTGATGCCGCATAGTTAAGCCAGTAT
ACACTCCGCTATCGCTACGTGACTGGGTCATGGCTGCGCCCCGACACCCGCCAACACCCGCTGACGCGCC
CTGACGGGCTTGTCTGCTCCCGGCATCCGCTTACAGACAAGCTGTGACCGTCTCCGGGAGCTGCATGTGT
CAGAGGTTTTCACCGTCATCACCGAAACGCGCGAGGCAGCTGCGGTAAAGCTCATCAGCGTGGTCGTGAA
GCGATTCACAGATGTCTGCCTGTTCATCCGCGTCCAGCTCGTTGAGTTTCTCCAGAAGCGTTAATGTCTG
GCTTCTGATAAAGCGGGCCATGTTAAGGGCGGTTTTTTCCTGTTTGGTCACTGATGCCTCCGTGTAAGGG
GGATTTCTGTTCATGGGGGTAATGATACCGATGAAACGAGAGAGGATGCTCACGATACGGGTTACTGATG
ATGAACATGCCCGGTTACTGGAACGTTGTGAGGGTAAACAACTGGCGGTATGGATGCGGCGGGACCAGAG
AAAAATCACTCAGGGTCAATGCCAGCGCTTCGTTAATACAGATGTAGGTGTTCCACAGGGTAGCCAGCAG
CATCCTGCGATGCAGATCCGGAACATAATGGTGCAGGGCGCTGACTTCCGCGTTTCCAGACTTTACGAAA
CACGGAAACCGAAGACCATTCATGTTGTTGCTCAGGTCGCAGACGTTTTGCAGCAGCAGTCGCTTCACGT
TCGCTCGCGTATCGGTGATTCATTCTGCTAACCAGTAAGGCAACCCCGCCAGCCTAGCCGGGTCCTCAAC
GACAGGAGCACGATCATGCGCACCCGTGGGGCCGCCATGCCGGCGATAATGGCCTGCTTCTCGCCGAAAC
GTTTGGTGGCGGGACCAGTGACGAAGGCTTGAGCGAGGGCGTGCAAGATTCCGAATACCGCAAGCGACAG
GCCGATCATCGTCGCGCTCCAGCGAAAGCGGTCCTCGCCGAAAATGACCCAGAGCGCTGCCGGCACCTGT
CCTACGAGTTGCATGATAAAGAAGACAGTCATAAGTGCGGCGACGATAGTCATGCCCCGCGCCCACCGGA
AGGAGCTGACTGGGTTGAAGGCTCTCAAGGGCATCGGTCGAGATCCCGGTGCCTAATGAGTGAGCTAACT
TACATTAATTGCGTTGCGCTCACTGCCCGCTTTCCAGTCGGGAAACCTGTCGTGCCAGCTGCATTAATGA
ATCGGCCAACGCGCGGGGAGAGGCGGTTTGCGTATTGGGCGCCAGGGTGGTTTTTCTTTTCACCAGTGAG
ACGGGCAACAGCTGATTGCCCTTCACCGCCTGGCCCTGAGAGAGTTGCAGCAAGCGGTCCACGCTGGTTT
GCCCCAGCAGGCGAAAATCCTGTTTGATGGTGGTTAACGGCGGGATATAACATGAGCTGTCTTCGGTATC
GTCGTATCCCACTACCGAGATATCCGCACCAACGCGCAGCCCGGACTCGGTAATGGCGCGCATTGCGCCC
AGCGCCATCTGATCGTTGGCAACCAGCATCGCAGTGGGAACGATGCCCTCATTCAGCATTTGCATGGTTT
GTTGAAAACCGGACATGGCACTCCAGTCGCCTTCCCGTTCCGCTATCGGCTGAATTTGATTGCGAGTGAG
ATATTTATGCCAGCCAGCCAGACGCAGACGCGCCGAGACAGAACTTAATGGGCCCGCTAACAGCGCGATT
TGCTGGTGACCCAATGCGACCAGATGCTCCACGCCCAGTCGCGTACCGTCTTCATGGGAGAAAATAATAC
TGTTGATGGGTGTCTGGTCAGAGACATCAAGAAATAACGCCGGAACATTAGTGCAGGCAGCTTCCACAGC
AATGGCATCCTGGTCATCCAGCGGATAGTTAATGATCAGCCCACTGACGCGTTGCGCGAGAAGATTGTGC
ACCGCCGCTTTACAGGCTTCGACGCCGCTTCGTTCTACCATCGACACCACCACGCTGGCACCCAGTTGAT
CGGCGCGAGATTTAATCGCCGCGACAATTTGCGACGGCGCGTGCAGGGCCAGACTGGAGGTGGCAACGCC
AATCAGCAACGACTGTTTGCCCGCCAGTTGTTGTGCCACGCGGTTGGGAATGTAATTCAGCTCCGCCATC
GCCGCTTCCACTTTTTCCCGCGTTTTCGCAGAAACGTGGCTGGCCTGGTTCACCACGCGGGAAACGGTCT
GATAAGAGACACCGGCATACTCTGCGACATCGTATAACGTTACTGGTTTCACATTCACCACCCTGAATTG
ACTCTCTTCCGGGCGCTATCATGCCATACCGCGAAAGGTTTTGCGCCATTCGATGGTGTCCGGGATCTCG
ACGCTCTCCCTTATGCGACTCCTGCATTAGGAAGCAGCCCAGTAGTAGGTTGAGGCCGTTGAGCACCGCC
GCCGCAAGGAATGGTGCATGCAAGGAGATGGCGCCCAACAGTCCCCCGGCCACGGGGCCTGCCACCATAC
CCACGCCGAAACAAGCGCTCATGAGCCCGAAGTGGCGAGCCCGATCTTCCCCATCGGTGATGTCGGCGAT
ATAGGCGCCAGCAACCGCACCTGTGGCGCCGGTGATGCCGGCCACGATGCGTCCGGCGTAGAGGATCGAG
ATCTCGATCCCGCGAAATTAATACGACTCACTATAGGGGAATTGTGAGCGGATAACAATTCCCCTCTAGA
AATAATTTTGTTTAACTTTAAGAAGGAGATATACCATGGGCAGCAGCCATCATCATCATCATCACAGCAG
CGGCCTGGTGCCGCGCGGCAGCCATATGGCTAGCGTGAGCAAGGATGATTCAGCCGAAGACGACCTTGAA
AATCTTTCGGACTACGATTATACAAATATCAATAAAGTTCTTGAAAAGAATAATATTGATACATTTAAAA
ACGGTGAGCTTCAAAAACTCGGCAATGTTCTTCTGACAGGCTCTGCCGGCTTCCTCGGAGTACACATTCT
CTACGAACTTCTTCACAAGTATAACGGCAAGGTTTACTGCATGATTCGTGACAAAAACAATAATCCTGCC
GAAAACAGAATGAACTCAATCTACTATTACTACTTTGAAGAAAGTCTGAAAGAAAGATATCCCGACAGAG
TTACCGTTATCAGCGGTGATGTTACAAACCGTGAATCATTCGATAAATTTATTGACAAGGACATTAACAC
GGTCATCAACTGTGCCGCAAATGTTAAGCACTTTTCAAAGGGTACAGACATTGAAGATGTAAACCTTTAC
GGTACTCTCAATGTGCTTGACTTCTGCAAAAAGGCTAATGCAAGGCTTGTTCATGTGTCAACAATGAGCG
TAGGCGGTATGTTTGTGGGCGAACAAGGTTCTGTTGACAAGCTCAAAGAAAATCAACTTTACTTTGGTCA
GCATGAGGGTTCAAAGTACACCCTGTCAAAGTTCCTTGCGGAAAGGGCGATTCTTGAAGAGGTTTCAAAG
GGCTTTAACGCAAAGATTATGCGTGTAGGCACACTTGCCGCAAGAAACAGCGACGGTGAATATCAGATTA
ATTTCACCACCAACACATTTATGGGCAGACTCAAATCTACACTCCTTATCGGCAAATATCCGTATGAGGC
AATGGAAATGCCGTTTGAGCTTTCTCCGATTGATTTTGTGGCAAAGGCAATTCTTCTGCTTGCACAGGCT
CCGAAGGATTGCACCGTGTTCCACCCGTTCAACAACCATACTCTCATTATGGGCGACCTCTACACCGAGA
TGAACAAAATCGGACTTCATTCACAGGGTGCAGAGTATGAGGAATATATGATTGCACTTGACAGAGCTGA
GCAGGATCCCGAAAAAGCAAAGATTCTTTCGAGTATGATTGCATATCAGAACATGGCTCACGGTCAAAAG
ACATTTACAGTCGGCAAGAGCAACACATATACAATGCAGGTTCTTTACAGAATGGGATTTGTGTGGCCCG
TTACCTCGCTTGACTATATGAAACGATTCATCAACGCATTAAGAGGTCTTGGTTTCTTCGATTAACTCGA
GCACCACCACCACCACCACTGAGATCCGGCTGCTAACAAAGCCCGAAAGGAAGCTGAGTTGGCTGCTGCC
ACCGCTGAGCAATAACTAGCATAACCCCTTGGGGCCTCTAAACGGGTCTTGAGGGGTTTTTTGCTGAAAG
GAGGAACTATATCCGGAT
